>Addgene plasmid #42796 | TAL3333 | depositor partial sequence | sequence record 57916 | TAL3333 sequence 2430 bps
TCTAGAGCTAGCACCATGGACTACAAAGACCATGACGGTGATTATAAAGATCATGACATCGATTACAAGG
ATGACGATGACAAGATGGCCCCCAAGAAGAAGAGGAAGGTGGGCATTCACCGCGGGGTACCTATGGTGGA
CTTGAGGACACTCGGTTATTCGCAACAGCAACAGGAGAAAATCAAGCCTAAGGTCAGGAGCACCGTCGCG
CAACACCACGAGGCGCTTGTGGGGCATGGCTTCACTCATGCGCATATTGTCGCGCTTTCACAGCACCCTG
CGGCGCTTGGGACGGTGGCTGTCAAATACCAAGATATGATTGCGGCCCTGCCCGAAGCCACGCACGAGGC
AATTGTAGGGGTCGGTAAACAGTGGTCGGGAGCGCGAGCACTTGAGGCGCTGCTGACTGTGGCGGGTGAG
CTTAGGGGGCCTCCGCTCCAGCTCGACACCGGGCAGCTGCTGAAGATCGCGAAGAGAGGGGGAGTAACAG
CGGTAGAGGCAGTGCACGCCTGGCGCAATGCGCTCACCGGGGCCCCCTTGAACCTGACCCCAGACCAGGT
AGTCGCAATCGCGTCACATGACGGGGGAAAGCAAGCCCTGGAAACCGTGCAAAGGTTGTTGCCGGTCCTT
TGTCAAGACCACGGCCTTACACCGGAGCAAGTCGTGGCCATTGCAAATAATAACGGTGGCAAACAGGCTC
TTGAGACGGTTCAGAGACTTCTCCCAGTTCTCTGTCAAGCCCACGGGCTGACTCCCGATCAAGTTGTAGC
GATTGCGTCCAACGGTGGAGGGAAACAAGCATTGGAGACTGTCCAACGGCTCCTTCCCGTGTTGTGTCAA
GCCCACGGTTTGACGCCTGCACAAGTGGTCGCCATCGCCTCGAATGGCGGCGGTAAGCAGGCGCTGGAAA
CAGTACAGCGCCTGCTGCCTGTACTGTGCCAGGATCATGGACTGACCCCAGACCAGGTAGTCGCAATCGC
GTCAAACGGAGGGGGAAAGCAAGCCCTGGAAACCGTGCAAAGGTTGTTGCCGGTCCTTTGTCAAGACCAC
GGCCTTACACCGGAGCAAGTCGTGGCCATTGCATCCCACGACGGTGGCAAACAGGCTCTTGAGACGGTTC
AGAGACTTCTCCCAGTTCTCTGTCAAGCCCACGGGCTGACTCCCGATCAAGTTGTAGCGATTGCGTCGCA
TGACGGAGGGAAACAAGCATTGGAGACTGTCCAACGGCTCCTTCCCGTGTTGTGTCAAGCCCACGGTTTG
ACGCCTGCACAAGTGGTCGCCATCGCCAGCCATGATGGCGGTAAGCAGGCGCTGGAAACAGTACAGCGCC
TGCTGCCTGTACTGTGCCAGGATCATGGACTGACCCCAGACCAGGTAGTCGCAATCGCGTCACATGACGG
GGGAAAGCAAGCCCTGGAAACCGTGCAAAGGTTGTTGCCGGTCCTTTGTCAAGACCACGGCCTTACACCG
GAGCAAGTCGTGGCCATTGCAAGCAATGGGGGTGGCAAACAGGCTCTTGAGACGGTTCAGAGACTTCTCC
CAGTTCTCTGTCAAGCCCACGGGCTGACTCCCGATCAAGTTGTAGCGATTGCGTCGAACATTGGAGGGAA
ACAAGCATTGGAGACTGTCCAACGGCTCCTTCCCGTGTTGTGTCAAGCCCACGGTTTGACGCCTGCACAA
GTGGTCGCCATCGCCAGCCATGATGGCGGTAAGCAGGCGCTGGAAACAGTACAGCGCCTGCTGCCTGTAC
TGTGCCAGGATCATGGACTGACCCCAGACCAGGTAGTCGCAATCGCGTCAAACGGAGGGGGAAAGCAAGC
CCTGGAAACCGTGCAAAGGTTGTTGCCGGTCCTTTGTCAAGACCACGGCCTTACACCGGAGCAAGTCGTG
GCCATTGCAAGCAATGGGGGTGGCAAACAGGCTCTTGAGACGGTTCAGAGACTTCTCCCAGTTCTCTGTC
AAGCCCACGGGCTGACTCCCGATCAAGTTGTAGCGATTGCGAATAACAATGGAGGGAAACAAGCATTGGA
GACTGTCCAACGGCTCCTTCCCGTGTTGTGTCAAGCCCACGGTTTGACGCCTGCACAAGTGGTCGCCATC
GCCTCCAATATTGGCGGTAAGCAGGCGCTGGAAACAGTACAGCGCCTGCTGCCTGTACTGTGCCAGGATC
ATGGACTGACACCCGAACAGGTGGTCGCCATTGCTAATAATAACGGAGGACGGCCAGCCTTGGAGTCCAT
CGTAGCCCAATTGTCCAGGCCCGATCCCGCGTTGGCTGCGTTAACGAATGACCATCTGGTGGCGTTGGCA
TGTCTTGGTGGACGACCCGCGCTCGATGCAGTCAAAAAGGGTCTGCCTCATGCTCCCGCATTGATCAAAA
GAACCAACCGGCGGATTCCCGAGAGAACTTCCCATCGAGTCGCGGGATCC
