>Addgene plasmid #42796 | TAL3333 | addgene partial sequence | sequence record 60786 | JDS-TALEN-F 5'-TAGGGGTCGGTAAACAGTGG-3'
TGTGGCGGGTGAGCTTAGGGGGCCTCCGCTCCAGCTCGACACCGGGCAGCTGCTGAAGATCGCGAAGAGA
GGGGGAGTAACAGCGGTAGAGGCAGTGCACGCCTGGCGCAATGCGCTCACCGGGGCCCCCTTGAACCTGA
CCCCAGACCAGGTAGTCGCAATCGCGTCACATGACGGGGGAAAGCAAGCCCTGGAAACCGTGCAAAGGTT
GTTGCCGGTCCTTTGTCAAGACCACGGCCTTACACCGGAGCAAGTCGTGGCCATTGCAAATAATAACGGT
GGCAAACAGGCTCTTGAGACGGTTCAGAGACTTCTCCCAGTTCTCTGTCAAGCCCACGGGCTGACTCCCG
ATCAAGTTGTAGCGATTGCGTCCAACGGTGGAGGGAAACAAGCATTGGAGACTGTCCAACGGCTCCTTCC
CGTGTTGTGTCAAGCCCACGGTTTGACGCCTGCACAAGTGGTCGCCATCGCCTCGAATGGCGGCGGTAAG
CAGGCGCTGGAAACAGTACAGCGCCTGCTGCCTGTACTGTGCCAGGATCATGGACTGACCCCAGACCAGG
TAGTCGCAATCGCGTCAAACGGAGGGGGAAAGCAAGCCCTGGAAACCGTGCAAAGGTTGTTGCCGGTCCT
TTGTCAAGACCACGGCCTTACACCGGAGCAAGTCGTGGCCATTGCATCCCACGACGGTGGCAAACAGGCT
CTTGAGACGGTTCAGAGACTTCTCCCAGTTCTCTGTCAAGCCCACGGGCTGACTCCCGATCAAGTTGTAG
CGATTGCGTCGCATGACGGAGGGAAACAAGCATTGGAGACTGTCCAACGGCTCCTTCCCGTGTTGTGTCA
AGCCCACGGTTTGACGCCTGCACAAGTGGTCGCCATCGCCAGCCATGATGGCGGTAA
