[The description below was written by a language model from this plasmid's Addgene catalogue record.]
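Description:
TAL3333 is a TALEN expression plasmid built on the JDS74 backbone, a mammalian expression vector that also carries a T7 promoter. It encodes the "right" monomer of a TALE nuclease pair designed against the zebrafish oxtrl gene, part of a set of zebrafish community TALEN reagents. The plasmid is maintained in E. coli as a high-copy construct under ampicillin selection. The record does not include a feature table, so the origin of replication and other backbone details are not stated explicitly.

The insert, about 1.6 kb, is an engineered array of TAL effector repeats assembled to recognise a specific 18-nucleotide site in the oxtrl locus. It was cloned by restriction enzyme methods into the roughly 6.4 kb backbone, with both cloning sites destroyed in the process. The backbone supplies the flanking parts of the open reading frame: an N-terminal 3X FLAG tag for detection and a C-terminal wild-type FokI nuclease domain. Because FokI cleaves only as a dimer, this monomer is meant to be used with a matching "left" TALEN that binds the opposite strand nearby. The two FokI domains then meet over the spacer and make a double-strand break, whose error-prone repair can produce disruptive indels.

The CMV promoter drives expression directly in transfected mammalian cells. The T7 designation indicates that the coding sequence can presumably also be transcribed in vitro to make mRNA, the usual route for delivering such nucleases into zebrafish embryos. The associated work concerns targeted gene disruption in somatic zebrafish cells using engineered TALENs. The depositor advises confirming the plasmid's structure by diagnostic digest before use, a sensible check given the repetitive nature of TALE arrays.
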