Addgene plasmid #42796: TAL3333
Depositing lab: Keith Joung. Depositing organization: Massachusetts General Hospital. Publication: Targeted gene disruption in somatic zebrafish cells using engineered TALENs. Sander JD, Cade L, Khayter C, Reyon D, Peterson RT, Joung JK, Yeh JR. Nat Biotechnol. 2011 Aug 5;29(8):697-8. doi: 10.1038/nbt.1934. PubMed 21822241.
Backbone
  Vector backbone: JDS74
  Backbone manufacturer: Addgene plasmid #32288
  Backbone size w/o insert (bp): 6447
  Vector type: Mammalian Expression ; T7
Growth in bacteria
  Bacterial resistance: Ampicillin, 100 μg/mL
  Growth temperature: 37°C
  Growth strain: XL1 Blue
  Copy number: High Copy
Gene/Insert
  Gene/Insert name: ZebrafishCommunity-oxtrl-right (alt name: oxtrl)
  Species: D. rerio (zebrafish)
  Insert size (bp): 1640
  Entrez Gene: LOC796298
  Promoter: CMV
  Tag / fusion protein: 3X Flag (N terminal on backbone); WT FOKI (C terminal on backbone)
  Cloning method: Restriction Enzyme; 5′ cloning site N/A (destroyed during cloning); 3′ cloning site N/A (destroyed during cloning)
  Sequencing primers: 5′ CMV-F; 3′ BGH-rev
Terms and licenses: Academic/Nonprofit Terms; Industry Terms: Not Available to Industry
Depositor comments: Target binding site: TCGTTTCCCCTACTTGAG It is strongly recommended that users perform a diagnostic digest to verify this plasmid prior to use. For example, a double digest of the plasmid with BamHI and KpnI should result in two bands at 2.3kb and 5.8kb.
How to cite: TAL3333 was a gift from Keith Joung (Addgene plasmid # 42796 ; http://n2t.net/addgene:42796 ; RRID:Addgene_42796)
